Addgene plasmid #23812: pDONR223-CAMK4
Depositing lab: William Hahn & David Root. Depositing organization: Dana-Farber Cancer Institute. Publication: COT drives resistance to RAF inhibition through MAP kinase pathway reactivation. Johannessen CM, Boehm JS, Kim SY, Thomas SR, Wardwell L, Johnson LA, Emery CM, Stransky N, Cogdill AP, Barretina J, Caponigro G, Hieronymus H, Murray RR, Salehi-Ashtiani K, Hill DE, Vidal M, Zhao JJ, Yang X, Alkan O, Kim S, Harris JL, Wilson CJ, Myer VE, Finan PM, Root DE, Roberts TM, Golub T, Flaherty KT, Dummer R, Weber BL, Sellers WR, Schlegel R, Wargo JA, Hahn WC, Garraway LA. Nature. 2010 Dec 16;468(7326):968-72. doi: 10.1038/nature09627 PubMed 21107320.
Backbone
  Vector backbone: pDONR223
  Backbone manufacturer: Invitrogen
  Backbone size w/o insert (bp): 5005
  Vector type: Gateway Donor vector
Growth in bacteria
  Bacterial resistance: Spectinomycin, 50 μg/mL
  Growth temperature: 37°C
  Growth strain: DH5alpha
  Copy number: High Copy
Gene/Insert
  Gene/Insert name: CAMK4 (alt name: calcium/calmodulin-dependent protein kinase IV)
  Species: H. sapiens (human)
  Insert size (bp): 1422
  Mutation: P471Stop
  Entrez Gene: CAMK4 (a.k.a. CaMK IV, CaMK-GR, CaMKIV, caMK)
  Cloning method: Gateway Cloning
  Sequencing primers: 5′ M13pUC-fwd; 3′ M13rev
Terms and licenses: Academic/Nonprofit Terms; Industry Terms: Not Available to Industry
Depositor comments: The ORF has no Stop codon. This design enables easy recombination into a destination vector to add an epitope tag of choice and Stop codon to the ORF. Do NOT use this plasmid directly for transfections. A set of 4 custom lentiviral vectors is available ( pLX301 (http://www.addgene.org/25895/) , pLX302 (http://www.addgene.org/25896/) , pLX303 (http://www.addgene.org/25897/) , pLX304 (http://www.addgene.org/25890/) ) to be used to express these ORFs in mammalian cells. These plasmids are not included in the kit and must be ordered separately.
How to cite: pDONR223-CAMK4 was a gift from William Hahn & David Root (Addgene plasmid # 23812 ; http://n2t.net/addgene:23812 ; RRID:Addgene_23812)
