[The description below was written by a language model from this plasmid's Addgene catalogue record.]
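Description:
pDONR223-CAMK4 is a Gateway entry clone built on the Invitrogen pDONR223 donor backbone (about 5 kb without insert) and carrying the human CAMK4 open reading frame, which encodes calcium/calmodulin-dependent protein kinase IV. The insert is listed as 1,422 bp and was introduced by Gateway recombination, so in the finished clone the ORF is expected to be flanked by attL-type recombination sites that allow transfer into any compatible destination vector through an LR reaction. The plasmid is maintained in E. coli as a high-copy construct under spectinomycin selection. No feature table accompanies the record, so the origin of replication and other backbone elements are not explicitly stated. M13 forward and reverse primer sites flanking the insert are used for sequencing.

The record contains an apparent tension. The mutation field lists P471Stop, while the depositor comments, which appear to be generic to the collection, say the ORF has no stop codon. The record does not resolve this, so users planning C-terminal fusions should check the 3' end of the ORF. The stated design intent is an open-ended ORF that acquires a C-terminal epitope tag and a stop codon from the destination vector after recombination. The plasmid has no mammalian promoter and is not meant to be transfected directly. It serves only as a shuttle source for the ORF. The depositors point to a companion set of lentiviral destination vectors (pLX301 to pLX304) for expression in mammalian cells. The clone belongs to a kinase ORF collection used in gain-of-function screening, as in the associated study that identified kinases conferring resistance to RAF inhibition through reactivation of the MAP kinase pathway.
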