>Addgene plasmid #23812 | pDONR223-CAMK4 | depositor partial sequence | sequence record 11097 | Author sequence
ATGCTCAAAGTCACGGTGCCCTCCTGCTCCGCCTCGTCCTGCTCTTCGGTCACCGCCAGTGCGGCCCCGG
GGACCGCGAGCCTCGTCCCGGATTACTGGATCGACGGCTCCAACAGGGATGCGCTGAGCGATTTCTTCGA
GGTGGAGTCGGAGCTGGGACGGGGTGCTACATCCATTGTGTACAGATGCAAACAGAAGGGGACCCAGAAG
CCTTATGCTCTCAAAGTGTTAAAGAAAACAGTGGACAAAAAAATCGTAAGAACTGAGATAGGAGTTCTTC
TTCGCCTCTCACATCCAAACATTATAAAACTTAAAGAGATATTTGAAACCCCTACAGAAATCAGTCTGGT
CCTAGAACTCGTCACAGGAGGAGAACTGTTTGATAGGATTGTGGAAAAGGGATATTACAGTGAGCGAGAT
GCTGCAGATGCCGTTAAACAAATCCTGGAGGCAGTTGCTTATCTACATGAAAATGGGATTGTCCATCGTG
ATCTCAAACCAGAGAATCTTCTTTATGCAACTCCAGCCCCAGATGCACCACTCAAAATCGCTGATTTTGG
ACTCTCTAAAATTGTGGAACATCAAGTGCTCATGAAGACAGTATGTGGAACCCCAGGGTACTGCGCACCT
GAAATTCTTAGAGGTTGTGCCTATGGACCTGAGGTGGACATGTGGTCTGTAGGAATAATCACCTACATCT
TACTTTGTGGATTTGAACCATTCTATGATGAAAGAGGCGATCAGTTCATGTTCAGGAGAATTCTGAATTG
TGAATATTACTTTATCTCCCCCTGGTGGGATGAAGTATCTCTAAATGCCAAGGACTTGGTCAGAAAATTA
ATTGTTTTGGATCCAAAGAAACGGCTGACTACATTTCAAGCTCTCCAGCATCCGTGGGTCACAGGTAAAG
CAGCCAATTTTGTACACATGGATACCGCTCAAAAGAAGCTCCAAGAATTCAATGCCCGGCGTAAGCTTAA
GGCAGCGGTGAAGGCTGTGGTGGCCTCTTCCCGCCTGGGAAGTGCCAGCAGCAGCCATGGCAGCATCCAG
GAGAGCCACAAGGCTAGCCGAGACCCTTCTCCAATCCAAGATGGCAACGAGGACATGAAAGCTATTCCAG
AAGGAGAGAAAATTCAAGGCGATGGGGCCCAAGCCGCAGTTAAGGGGGCACAGGCTGAGCTGATGAAGGT
GCAAGCCTTAGAGAAAGTTAAAGGTGCAGATATAAATGCTGAAGAGGCCCCCAAAATGGTGCCCAAGGCA
GTGGAGGATGGGATAAAGGTGGCTGACCTGGAACTAGAGGAGGGCCTAGCAGAGGAGAAGCTGAAGACTG
TGGAGGAGGCAGCAGCTCCCAGAGAAGGGCAAGGAAGCTCTGCTGTGGGTTTTGAAGTTCCACAGCAAGA
TGTGATCCTGCCAGAGTACTAA
