>Addgene plasmid #23812 | pDONR223-CAMK4 | addgene partial sequence | sequence record 29644 | 23812 with M13rev
CAGCTGGATGGCAAATAATGATTTTATTTTGACTGATAGTGACCTGTTCGTTGCAACAAATTGATAAGCA
ATGCTTTCTTATAATGCCAACTTTGTACAAGAAAGTTGGGTAGTACTCTGCAGGATCACATCTTGCTGTG
GAACTTCAAAACCCACAGCAGAGCTTCCTTGCCCTTCTCTGGGAGCTGCTGCCTCCTCCACAGTCTTCAG
CTTCTCCTCTGCTAGGCCCTCCTCTAGTTCCAGGTCAGCCACCTTTATCCCATCCTCCACTGCCTTGGGC
ACCATTTTGGGGGCCTCTTCAGCATTTATATCTGCACCTTTAACTTTCTCTAAGGCTTGCACCTTCATCA
GCTCAGCCTGTGCCCCCTTAACTGCGGCTTGGGCCCCATCGCCTTGAATTTTCTCTCCTTCTGGAATAGC
TTTCATGTCCTCGTTGCCATCTTGGATTGGAGAAGGGTCTCGGCTAGCCTTGTGGCTCTCCTGGATGCTG
CCATGGCTGCTGCTGGCACTTCCCAGGCGGGAAGAGGCCACCACAGCCTTCACCGCTGCCTTAAGCTTAC
GCCGGGCATTGAATTCTTGGAGCTTCTTTTGAGCGGTATCCATGTGTACAAAATTGGCTGCTTTACCTGT
GACCCACGGATGCTGGAGAGCTTGAAATGTAGTCAGCCGTTTCTTTGGATCCAAAACAATTAATTTTCTG
ACCAAGTCCTTGGCATTTAGAGATACTTCATCCCACC
