>Addgene plasmid #23812 | pDONR223-CAMK4 | addgene partial sequence | sequence record 29645 | 23812 with M13pUC-fwd
GGCCCAATAATGATTTTATTTTGACTGATAGTGACCTGTTCGTTGCAACAAATTGATGAGCAATGCTTTT
TTATAATGCCAACTTTGTACAAAAAAGTTGGCATGCTCAAAGTCACGGTGCCCTCCTGCTCCGCCTCGTC
CTGCTCTTCGGTCACCGCCAGTGCGGCCCCGGGGACCGCGAGCCTCGTCCCGGATTACTGGATCGACGGC
TCCAACAGGGATGCGCTGAGCGATTTCTTCGAGGTGGAGTCGGAGCTGGGACGGGGTGCTACATCCATTG
TGTACAGATGCAAACAGAAGGGGACCCAGAAGCCTTATGCTCTCAAAGTGTTAAAGAAAACAGTGGACAA
AAAAATCGTAAGAACTGAGATAGGAGTTCTTCTTCGCCTCTCACATCCAAACATTATAAAACTTAAAGAG
ATATTTGAAACCCCTACAGAAATCAGTCTGGTCCTAGAACTCGTCACAGGAGGAGAACTGTTTGATAGGA
TTGTGGAAAAGGGATATTACAGTGAGCGAGATGCTGCAGATGCCGTTAAACAAATCCTGGAGGCAGTTGC
TTATCTACATGAAAATGGGATTGTCCATCGTGATCTCAAACCAGAGAATCTTCTTTATGCAACTCCAGCC
CCAGATGCACCACTCAAAATCGCTGATTTTGGACTCTCTAAAATTGTGGAACATCAAGTGCTCATGAAGA
CAGTATGTGGAACCCCAGGGTACTGCGCACCTGAAATTCTTAGAGGTTGTGCCTATG
